>Addgene plasmid #156929 | pD649-HAsp-PIGR-Fc(DAPA)-AviTag-6xHis | depositor full sequence | sequence record 302967 | Full Sequence
TTTCAATATTATTGAAGCATTTATCAGGGTTATTGTCTCATGAGCGGATACATATTTGAATGTATTTAGA
AAAATAAACAAATAGGGGTCAGTGTTACAACCAATTAACCAATTCTGAACATTATCGCGAGCCCATTTAT
ACCTGAATATGGCTCATAACACCCCTTGCTCATGACCAAAATCCCTTAACGTGAGTTACGCGCGCGTCGT
TCCACTGAGCGTCAGACCCCGTAGAAAAGATCAAAGGATCTTCTTGAGATCCTTTTTTTCTGCGCGTAAT
CTGCTGCTTGCAAACAAAAAAACCACCGCTACCAGCGGTGGTTTGTTTGCCGGATCAAGAGCTACCAACT
CTTTTTCCGAAGGTAACTGGCTTCAGCAGAGCGCAGATACCAAATACTGTTCTTCTAGTGTAGCCGTAGT
TAGCCCACCACTTCAAGAACTCTGTAGCACCGCCTACATACCTCGCTCTGCTAATCCTGTTACCAGTGGC
TGCTGCCAGTGGCGATAAGTCGTGTCTTACCGGGTTGGACTCAAGACGATAGTTACCGGATAAGGCGCAG
CGGTCGGGCTGAACGGGGGGTTCGTGCACACAGCCCAGCTTGGAGCGAACGACCTACACCGAACTGAGAT
ACCTACAGCGTGAGCTATGAGAAAGCGCCACGCTTCCCGAAGGGAGAAAGGCGGACAGGTATCCGGTAAG
CGGCAGGGTCGGAACAGGAGAGCGCACGAGGGAGCTTCCAGGGGGAAACGCCTGGTATCTTTATAGTCCT
GTCGGGTTTCGCCACCTCTGACTTGAGCGTCGATTTTTGTGATGCTCGTCAGGGGGGCGGAGCCTATGGA
AAAACGCCAGCAACGCGGCCTTTTTACGGTTCCTGGCCTTTTGCTGGCCTTTTGCTCACATGTTCTTTCC
TGCGTTATCCCCTGATTCTGTGGATAACCGTATTACCGCCTTTGAGTGAGCTGATACCGCTCGCCGCAGC
CGAACGACCGAGCGCAGCGAGTCAGTGAGCGAGGAAGCGGAAGGCGAGAGTAGGGAACTGCCAGGCATCA
AACTAAGCAGAAGGCCCCTGACGGATGGCCTTTTTGCGTTTCTACAAACTCTTTCTGTGTTGTAAAACGA
CGGCCAGTCTTAAGCTCGGGCCCCCTGGGCGGTTCTGATAACGAGTAATCGTTAATCCGCAAATAACGTA
AAAACCCGCTTCGGCGGGTTTTTTTATGGGGGGAGTTTAGGGAAAGAGCATTTGTCAGAATATTTAAGGG
CGCCTGTCACTTTGCTTGATATATGAGAATTATTTAACCTTATAAATGAGAAAAAAGCAACGCACTTTAA
ATAAGATACGTTGCTTTTTCGATTGATGAACACCTATAATTAAACTATTCATCTATTATTTATGATTTTT
TGTATATACAATATTTCTAGTTTGTTAAAGAGAATTAAGAAAATAAATCTCGAAAATAATAAAGGGAAAA
TCAGTTTTTGATATCAAAATTATACATGTCAACGATAATACAAAATATAATACAAACTATAAGATGTTAT
CAGTATTTATTATCATTTAGAATAAATTTTGTGTCGCCCTTAATTGTGAGCGGATAACAATTACGAGCTT
CATGCACAGTGGCGTTGACTCAATATTGGCCATTAGCCATATTATTCATTGGTTATATAGCATAAATCAA
TATTGGCTATTGGCCATTGCATACGTTGTATCTATATCATAATATGTACATTTATATTGGCTCATGTCCA
ATATGACCGCCATGTTGGCATTGATTATTGACTAGTTATTAATAGTAATCAATTACGGGGTCATTAGTTC
ATAGCCCATATATGGAGTTCCGCGTTACATAACTTACGGTAAATGGCCCGCCTGGCTGACCGCCCAACGA
CCCCCGCCCATTGACGTCAATAATGACGTATGTTCCCATAGTAACGCCAATAGGGACTTTCCATTGACGT
CAATGGGTGGAGTATTTACGGTAAACTGCCCACTTGGCAGTACATCAAGTGTATCATATGCCAAGTACGC
CCCCTATTGACGTCAATGACGGTAAATGGCCCGCCTGGCATTATGCCCAGTACATGACCTTATGGGACTT
TCCTACTTGGCAGTACATCTACGTATTAGTCATCGCTATTACCATGGTGATGCGGTTTTGGCAGTACATC
AATGGGCGTGGATAGCGGTTTGACTCACGGGGATTTCCAAGTCTCCACCCCATTGACGTCAATGGGAGTT
TGTTTTGGCACCAAAATCAACGGGACTTTCCAAAATGTCGTAACAACTCCGCCCCATTGACGCAAATGGG
CGGTAGGCGTGTACGGTGGGAGGTCTATATAAGCAGAGCTCGTTTAGTGAACCGTCAGATCGCCTGGAGA
CGCCATCCACGCTGTTTTGACCTCCATAGAAGACACCGGGACCGATCCAGCCTCCGCGGCCGGGAACGGT
GCATTGGAACGCGGATTCCCCGTGCCAAGAGTGACGTAAGTACCGCCTATAGAGTCTATAGGCCCACCCC
CTTGGCTTCGTTAGAACGCGGCTACAATTAATACATAACCTTATGTATCATACACATACGATTTAGGTGA
CACTATAGAATAACATCCACTTTGCCTTTCTCTCCACAGGTGTCCACTCCCAGGTCCAACTGCACCTCGG
TTCTATCGAAAACGCGCCTGCTAGCGCCACCATGAAGACCATCATTGCCCTGAGCTACATCTTCTGCCTG
GTGTTCGCTGCGGCCGCCAAGTCTCCTATCTTTGGCCCTGAGGAAGTGAACAGCGTCGAGGGCAATAGCG
TGTCCATCACCTGTTACTACCCTCCAACCAGCGTGAACCGGCACACCAGAAAGTACTGGTGTAGACAGGG
CGCCAGAGGCGGCTGTATCACACTGATTAGCAGCGAGGGCTACGTGTCCTCTAAGTACGCCGGCAGAGCC
AACCTGACCAACTTTCCCGAGAATGGCACCTTCGTGGTCAATATCGCCCAGCTGAGCCAGGACGACAGCG
GCAGATACAAGTGTGGCCTGGGCATCAATAGCAGAGGCCTGAGCTTCGACGTGTCCCTGGAAGTGTCTCA
AGGCCCTGGCCTGCTGAACGACACCAAGGTGTACACAGTGGACCTGGGCAGAACCGTGACCATCAACTGC
CCCTTCAAGACCGAGAACGCCCAGAAGAGAAAGAGCCTGTACAAGCAGATCGGACTGTACCCCGTGCTGG
TCATCGATAGCAGCGGCTACGTGAACCCCAACTACACCGGCAGAATCCGGCTGGATATTCAAGGCACCGG
CCAGCTGCTGTTCAGCGTGGTCATCAATCAGCTGAGACTGAGCGACGCCGGCCAGTATCTTTGTCAGGCC
GGCGACGACAGCAACAGCAACAAGAAGAATGCCGACCTCCAGGTGCTGAAGCCTGAGCCTGAGCTGGTGT
ATGAGGATCTGAGAGGCAGCGTGACCTTCCACTGTGCTCTGGGACCTGAAGTGGCCAACGTGGCCAAGTT
TCTGTGCAGACAGAGCAGCGGCGAGAACTGCGACGTGGTGGTTAATACCCTGGGAAAGAGAGCCCCTGCC
TTCGAGGGAAGAATCCTGCTGAATCCCCAGGACAAGGACGGCAGCTTTAGCGTCGTGATCACCGGCCTGA
GAAAAGAGGACGCCGGAAGATATCTGTGTGGCGCCCATTCCGATGGACAGCTGCAAGAGGGATCTCCAAT
TCAGGCCTGGCAGCTGTTCGTGAACGAGGAAAGCACAATCCCTAGAAGCCCCACCGTGGTTAAGGGCGTT
GCAGGCGGATCTGTGGCCGTGCTGTGCCCCTACAACAGAAAAGAGAGCAAGAGCATCAAGTATTGGTGCC
TGTGGGAGGGCGCCCAGAATGGAAGATGTCCTCTGCTGGTGGATAGCGAAGGCTGGGTCAAAGCCCAGTA
CGAGGGCAGACTGAGCCTGCTGGAAGAACCTGGCAATGGCACATTCACCGTGATCCTGAACCAGCTGACA
AGCAGAGATGCCGGCTTCTACTGGTGCCTGACCAATGGCGATACCCTGTGGCGGACCACCGTGGAAATCA
AGATCATCGAGGGCGAGCCCAATCTGAAGGTGCCCGGAAATGTGACAGCCGTGCTGGGAGAGACACTGAA
AGTGCCCTGCCACTTTCCTTGCAAGTTCAGCAGCTACGAGAAATATTGGTGCAAGTGGAACAACACCGGC
TGTCAGGCTCTGCCTAGCCAGGATGAAGGCCCTAGCAAGGCCTTCGTGAATTGCGACGAGAACTCCCGGC
TGGTGTCTCTGACCCTGAATCTGGTCACAAGAGCCGATGAAGGCTGGTATTGGTGTGGCGTGAAGCAGGG
CCACTTTTATGGCGAGACAGCCGCCGTGTACGTGGCCGTGGAAGAAAGAAAAGCCGCCGGAAGCAGGGAT
GTGTCTCTGGCCAAAGCTGATGCCGCTCCTGACGAGAAGGTGCTGGATAGCGGCTTCAGAGAGATCGAGA
ACAAGGCCATTCAGGACCCCAGACTGTTCGCCGAAGAAAAGGCCGTGGCCGATACCAGAGATCAGGCTGA
TGGAAGCAGAGCCTCCGTGGATTCTGGCAGCTCTGAGGAACAAGGCGGCTCCAGTAGAGGCGCGCCGGGC
GGCGACAAGACCCACACCTGCCCCCCCTGCCCAGCTCCAGAACTGCTGGGAGGGCCTTCCGTGTTCCTGT
TCCCCCCCAAGCCCAAGGACACCCTGATGATCAGCAGGACCCCCGAGGTGACCTGCGTGGTGGTGGCCGT
GTCCCACGAGGACCCAGAGGTGAAGTTCAACTGGTACGTGGACGGCGTGGAGGTGCACAACGCCAAGACC
AAGCCCAGAGAGGAGCAGTACAACAGCACCTACAGGGTGGTGTCCGTGCTGACCGTGCTGCACCAGGACT
GGCTGAACGGCAAAGAATACAAGTGCAAAGTCTCCAACAAGGCCCTGGCTGCCCCAATCGAAAAGACAAT
CAGCAAGGCCAAGGGCCAGCCACGGGAGCCCCAGGTGTACACCCTGCCCCCCAGCCGGGAGGAGATGACC
AAGAACCAGGTGTCCCTGACCTGTCTGGTGAAGGGCTTCTACCCCAGCGATATCGCCGTGGAGTGGGAGA
GCAACGGCCAGCCCGAGAACAACTACAAGACCACCCCCCCAGTGCTGGACAGCGACGGCAGCTTCTTCCT
GTACAGCAAGCTGACCGTGGACAAGTCCAGGTGGCAGCAGGGCAACGTGTTCAGCTGCAGCGTGATGCAC
GAGGCCCTGCACAACCACTACACCCAGAAGTCCCTGAGCCTGAGCCCCGGCGGCAGCGGTCTTAATGATA
TTTTCGAGGCTCAGAAGATTGAGTGGCATGAACACCACCACCATCACCACTAAGGCCGGCCTGTAGTCAC
TGGCACAACGCGTTACCCGGTAAGCCAATCGGGTATACACGGTCGTCATACTGCAGACAGGGTTCTTCTA
CTTTGCAAGATAGTCTTGAGTAGTAAAATAAATAGATAGAGAAAATCAGCCTCGACTGTGCCTTCTAGTT
GCCAGCCATCTGTTGTTTGCCCCTCCCCCGTGCCTTCCTTGACCCTGGAAGGTGCCACTCCCACTGTCCT
TTCCTAATAAAATGAGGAAATTGCATCACAACACTCAACCCTATCTCGGTCTATTCTTTTGATTTATAAG
GGATTTTGCCGATTTCGGCCTATTGGTTAAAAAATGAGCTGATTTAACAAAAATTTAACGCGAATTAATT
CTGTGGAATGTGTGTCAGTTAGGGTGTGGAAAGTCCCCAGGCTCCCCAGCAGGCAGAAGTATGCAAAGCA
TGCATCTCAATTAGTCAGCAACCAGGTGTGGAAAGTCCCCAGGCTCCCCAGCAGGCAGAAGTATGCAAAG
CATGCATCTCAATTAGTCAGCAACCATAGTCCCGCCCCTAACTCCGCCCATCCCGCCCCTAACTCCGCCC
AGTTCCGCCCATTCTCCGCCCCATGGCTGACTAATTTTTTTTATTTATGCAGAGGCCGAGGCCGCCTCTG
CCTCTGAGCTATTCCAGAAGTAGTGAGGAGGCTTTTTTGGAGGCCTAGGCTTTTGCAAAAAGCTCCCGGG
AGCTTGTATATCCATTTTCGGATCTGATCAGCACGTGTTGACAATTAATCATCGGCATAGTATATCGGCA
TAGTATAATACGACAAGGTGAGGAACTAAACCATGACCGAGTACAAGCCCACGGTGCGCCTCGCCACCCG
CGACGACGTCCCCAGGGCCGTACGCACCCTCGCCGCCGCGTTCGCCGACTACCCCGCCACGCGCCACACC
GTCGATCCGGACCGCCACATCGAGCGGGTCACCGAGCTGCAAGAACTCTTCCTCACGCGCGTCGGGCTCG
ACATCGGCAAGGTGTGGGTCGCGGACGACGGCGCCGCGGTGGCGGTCTGGACCACGCCGGAGAGCGTCGA
AGCGGGGGCGGTGTTCGCCGAGATCGGCCCGCGCATGGCCGAGTTGAGCGGTTCCCGGCTGGCCGCGCAG
CAACAGATGGAAGGCCTCCTGGCGCCGCACCGGCCCAAGGAGCCCGCGTGGTTCCTGGCCACCGTCGGCG
TCTCGCCCGACCACCAGGGCAAGGGTCTGGGCAGCGCCGTCGTGCTCCCCGGAGTGGAGGCGGCCGAGCG
CGCCGGGGTGCCCGCCTTCCTGGAGACATCCGCGCCCCGCAACCTCCCCTTCTACGAGCGGCTCGGCTTC
ACCGTCACCGCCGACGTCGAGGTGCCCGAAGGACCGCGCACCTGGTGCATGACCCGCAAGCCCGGTGCCT
GACACGTGCTACGAGATTTCGATTCCACCGCCGCCTTCTATGAAAGGTTGGGCTTCGGAATCGTTTTCCG
GGACGCCGGCTGGATGATCCTCCAGCGCGGGGATCTCATGCTGGAGTTCTTCGCCCACCCCAACTTGTTT
ATTGCAGCTTATAATGGTTACAAATAAAGCAATAGCATCACAAATTTCACAAATAAAGCATTTTTTTCAC
TGCATTCTAGTTGTGGTTTGTCCAAACTCATCAATGTATCTTATCATGTCTGTATACCGTCGACCTCTAG
CTAGAGCTTGGCGTAATCATGGTCATTACCAATGCTTAATCAGTGAGGCACCTATCTCAGCGATCTGTCT
ATTTCGTTCATCCATAGTTGCCTGACTCCCCGTCGTGTAGATAACTACGATACGGGAGGGCTTACCATCT
GGCCCCAGCGCTGCGATGATACCGCGAGAACCACGCTCACCGGCTCCGGATTTATCAGCAATAAACCAGC
CAGCCGGAAGGGCCGAGCGCAGAAGTGGTCCTGCAACTTTATCCGCCTCCATCCAGTCTATTAATTGTTG
CCGGGAAGCTAGAGTAAGTAGTTCGCCAGTTAATAGTTTGCGCAACGTTGTTGCCATCGCTACAGGCATC
GTGGTGTCACGCTCGTCGTTTGGTATGGCTTCATTCAGCTCCGGTTCCCAACGATCAAGGCGAGTTACAT
GATCCCCCATGTTGTGCAAAAAAGCGGTTAGCTCCTTCGGTCCTCCGATCGTTGTCAGAAGTAAGTTGGC
CGCAGTGTTATCACTCATGGTTATGGCAGCACTGCATAATTCTCTTACTGTCATGCCATCCGTAAGATGC
TTTTCTGTGACTGGTGAGTACTCAACCAAGTCATTCTGAGAATAGTGTATGCGGCGACCGAGTTGCTCTT
GCCCGGCGTCAATACGGGATAATACCGCGCCACATAGCAGAACTTTAAAAGTGCTCATCATTGGAAAACG
TTCTTCGGGGCGAAAACTCTCAAGGATCTTACCGCTGTTGAGATCCAGTTCGATGTAACCCACTCGTGCA
CCCAACTGATCTTCAGCATCTTTTACTTTCACCAGCGTTTCTGGGTGAGCAAAAACAGGAAGGCAAAATG
CCGCAAAAAAGGGAATAAGGGCGACACGGAAATGTTGAATACTCATATTCTTCCTT
Features (pLannotate 1.2.2; 21 found; start..end, strand, type, name):
    119..143     -  CDS            KanR (fragment): aminoglycoside phosphotransferase; aph(3')-Ia; confers resistance to kanamycin
    254..842     +  rep_origin     ori: high-copy-number ColE1/pMB1/pBR322/pUC origin of replication
   1067..1084    +  terminator     rrnB T2 terminator (fragment): transcription terminator T2 from the E. coli rrnB gene
   1109..1128    -  CDS            lacZα (fragment): LacZα fragment of β-galactosidase; lacZ fragment
   1584..1600    +  protein_bind   lac operator: The lac repressor binds to the lac operator to inhibit transcription in E. coli. This inhibition can be relieved by adding lactose or isopropyl-β-D-thiogalactopyranoside (IPTG). lac repressor encoded by lacI
   1843..2146    +  enhancer       CMV enhancer: human cytomegalovirus immediate early enhancer
   2147..2350    +  promoter       CMV promoter: human cytomegalovirus (CMV) immediate early promoter
   2486..2529    +  intron         CMV intron (fragment): modified intron A from human cytomegalovirus
   2581..2599    +  promoter       SP6 promoter: promoter for bacteriophage SP6 RNA polymerase
   2603..2640    +  CDS            IgH signal sequence (fragment): signal sequence from the mouse immunoglobulin heavy chain variable region
   2725..4608    +  CDS            PIGR (fragment): PIGR_HUMAN - Experimental evidence at protein level: Swiss-Prot protein existence level 1. [Secretory component]: Through its N-linked glycans ensures anchoring of secretory IgA (sIgA) molecules to mucus lining the epithelial surface to neutralize extracellular pathogens (PubMed:12150896). On its own (free form) may act as a non-specific microbial scavenger to prevent pathogen interaction with epithelial cells (PubMed:16543244). From Homo sapiens (Human).
   4624..5301    +  CDS            IGHG1 (fragment): IGHG1_HUMAN - Experimental evidence at protein level: Swiss-Prot protein existence level 1. Constant region of immunoglobulin heavy chains. Immunoglobulins, also known as antibodies, are membrane-bound or secreted glycoproteins produced by B lymphocytes. In the recognition phase of humoral immunity, the membrane-bound immunoglobulins serve as receptors which, upon binding of a specific antigen, trigger the clonal expansion and differentiation of B lymphocytes into immunoglobulins- secreting plasma cells. Secreted immunoglobulins mediate the effector phase of humoral immunity, which results in
   5516..5627    +  polyA_signal   bGH poly(A) signal: bovine growth hormone polyadenylation signal
   5628..5736    +  rep_origin     f1 ori (fragment): f1 bacteriophage origin of replication; arrow indicates direction of (+) strand synthesis
   5750..6079    +  promoter       SV40 promoter: SV40 enhancer and early promoter
   6127..6174    +  promoter       EM7 promoter: synthetic bacterial promoter&nbsp
   6193..6792    +  CDS            PuroR (fragment): puromycin N-acetyltransferase; pac from Streptomyces; confers resistance to puromycin
   6802..6927    +  CDS            ble (fragment): BLE_KLEPN - Experimental evidence at protein level: Swiss-Prot protein existence level 1. Binding protein with a strong affinity to the bleomycin family of antibiotics. Binds to CL990; an antimitotic-antibiotic compound. From Klebsiella pneumoniae.
   6922..7043    +  polyA_signal   SV40 poly(A) signal: SV40 polyadenylation signal
   7096..7956    -  CDS            AmpR: β-lactamase; bla; confers resistance to ampicillin, carbenicillin, and related antibiotics
   7959..89      -  promoter       AmpR promoter (fragment) (across the origin): bla
