[The description below was written by a language model from this plasmid's Addgene catalogue record and pLannotate feature annotations shown in this document.]
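Description:
pD649-HAsp-PIGR-Fc(DAPA)-AviTag-6xHis is a mammalian expression plasmid of about 8 kb, built on the pD649 backbone, that produces the extracellular domain of human PIGR (polymeric immunoglobulin receptor) as a secreted Fc fusion protein. It is maintained in E. coli at high copy through a ColE1/pUC-type origin and selected with ampicillin via an intact β-lactamase gene. The annotation also picks up short remnants of KanR, lacZα, an rrnB terminator and an f1 origin, which appear to be backbone vestiges rather than functional parts.

Expression is driven by the CMV immediate-early enhancer and promoter, followed by a fragment of CMV intron A and an SP6 phage promoter that could serve for in vitro transcription or as a sequencing primer site. The name indicates an HA signal peptide, although the automated annotation labels a fragment at this position as an IgH signal sequence. This leader directs the protein into the secretory pathway. The PIGR ectodomain, cloned between retained NotI and AscI sites, is joined in frame to a human IgG1 Fc region carrying the D265A and P329A (DAPA) substitutions, which are generally used to reduce Fc effector binding. According to the record, an AviTag for site-specific biotinylation and a 6xHis tag for metal-affinity purification follow the Fc, though neither is annotated in the feature table. A bGH polyadenylation signal ends the transcript. A separate SV40/EM7-driven puromycin resistance cassette with an SV40 poly(A) signal could allow selection of stable mammalian lines.

The plasmid belongs to a collection made for mapping interactions among human immunoglobulin-superfamily cell-surface proteins. The depositor notes that some members of the collection may carry an IS4-like transposase insertion upstream of the CMV promoter, but none is annotated here.
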