Addgene plasmid #156929: pD649-HAsp-PIGR-Fc(DAPA)-AviTag-6xHis
Purpose: Mammalian expression of cell-surface protein extracellular domain fused to Fc(DAPA)-Avi-6xHis. Protein is secreted from cells.
Depositing lab: Chris Garcia. Depositing organization: Stanford University. Publication: A Human IgSF Cell-Surface Interactome Reveals a Complex Network of Protein-Protein Interactions. Wojtowicz WM, Vielmetter J, Fernandes RA, Siepe DH, Eastman CL, Chisholm GB, Cox S, Klock H, Anderson PW, Rue SM, Miller JJ, Glaser SM, Bragstad ML, Vance J, Lam AW, Lesley SA, Zinn K, Garcia KC. Cell. 2020 Aug 20;182(4):1027-1043.e17. doi: 10.1016/j.cell.2020.07.025. PubMed 32822567.
Backbone
  Vector backbone: pD649
  Backbone size w/o insert (bp): 6106
  Vector type: Mammalian Expression
Growth in bacteria
  Bacterial resistance: Ampicillin, 100 μg/mL
  Growth temperature: 37°C
  Growth strain: DH5alpha
  Copy number: High Copy
Gene/Insert
  Gene/Insert name: PIGR
  Species: H. sapiens (human)
  Insert size (bp): 1860
  Mutation: Fc region of human IgG contains D265A and P329A mutations (DAPA)
  Entrez Gene: PIGR
  Promoter: CMV/SP6
  Tag / fusion protein: Fc(DAPA)-AviTag-6xHis (C terminal on backbone)
  Cloning method: Restriction Enzyme; 5′ cloning site GCGGCCGC (not destroyed); 3′ cloning site GGCGCGCC (not destroyed)
  Sequencing primers: 5′ ATTTAGGTGACACTATAG; 3′ CACGTACCAGTTGAACTTCACC
Resource information
  A portion of this plasmid was derived from a plasmid made by: synthesis by ThermoFisher
Terms and licenses: Academic/Nonprofit Terms; Industry Terms: Not Available to Industry
Depositor comments: Some plasmids in this collection may have an IS4-like element ISVsa5 family transposase upstream of the CMV promoter.
How to cite: pD649-HAsp-PIGR-Fc(DAPA)-AviTag-6xHis was a gift from Chris Garcia (Addgene plasmid # 156929 ; http://n2t.net/addgene:156929 ; RRID:Addgene_156929)
