>Addgene plasmid #156929 | pD649-HAsp-PIGR-Fc(DAPA)-AviTag-6xHis | depositor partial sequence | sequence record 302968 | insert (extracellular domain)
AAGTCTCCTATCTTTGGCCCTGAGGAAGTGAACAGCGTCGAGGGCAATAGCGTGTCCATCACCTGTTACT
ACCCTCCAACCAGCGTGAACCGGCACACCAGAAAGTACTGGTGTAGACAGGGCGCCAGAGGCGGCTGTAT
CACACTGATTAGCAGCGAGGGCTACGTGTCCTCTAAGTACGCCGGCAGAGCCAACCTGACCAACTTTCCC
GAGAATGGCACCTTCGTGGTCAATATCGCCCAGCTGAGCCAGGACGACAGCGGCAGATACAAGTGTGGCC
TGGGCATCAATAGCAGAGGCCTGAGCTTCGACGTGTCCCTGGAAGTGTCTCAAGGCCCTGGCCTGCTGAA
CGACACCAAGGTGTACACAGTGGACCTGGGCAGAACCGTGACCATCAACTGCCCCTTCAAGACCGAGAAC
GCCCAGAAGAGAAAGAGCCTGTACAAGCAGATCGGACTGTACCCCGTGCTGGTCATCGATAGCAGCGGCT
ACGTGAACCCCAACTACACCGGCAGAATCCGGCTGGATATTCAAGGCACCGGCCAGCTGCTGTTCAGCGT
GGTCATCAATCAGCTGAGACTGAGCGACGCCGGCCAGTATCTTTGTCAGGCCGGCGACGACAGCAACAGC
AACAAGAAGAATGCCGACCTCCAGGTGCTGAAGCCTGAGCCTGAGCTGGTGTATGAGGATCTGAGAGGCA
GCGTGACCTTCCACTGTGCTCTGGGACCTGAAGTGGCCAACGTGGCCAAGTTTCTGTGCAGACAGAGCAG
CGGCGAGAACTGCGACGTGGTGGTTAATACCCTGGGAAAGAGAGCCCCTGCCTTCGAGGGAAGAATCCTG
CTGAATCCCCAGGACAAGGACGGCAGCTTTAGCGTCGTGATCACCGGCCTGAGAAAAGAGGACGCCGGAA
GATATCTGTGTGGCGCCCATTCCGATGGACAGCTGCAAGAGGGATCTCCAATTCAGGCCTGGCAGCTGTT
CGTGAACGAGGAAAGCACAATCCCTAGAAGCCCCACCGTGGTTAAGGGCGTTGCAGGCGGATCTGTGGCC
GTGCTGTGCCCCTACAACAGAAAAGAGAGCAAGAGCATCAAGTATTGGTGCCTGTGGGAGGGCGCCCAGA
ATGGAAGATGTCCTCTGCTGGTGGATAGCGAAGGCTGGGTCAAAGCCCAGTACGAGGGCAGACTGAGCCT
GCTGGAAGAACCTGGCAATGGCACATTCACCGTGATCCTGAACCAGCTGACAAGCAGAGATGCCGGCTTC
TACTGGTGCCTGACCAATGGCGATACCCTGTGGCGGACCACCGTGGAAATCAAGATCATCGAGGGCGAGC
CCAATCTGAAGGTGCCCGGAAATGTGACAGCCGTGCTGGGAGAGACACTGAAAGTGCCCTGCCACTTTCC
TTGCAAGTTCAGCAGCTACGAGAAATATTGGTGCAAGTGGAACAACACCGGCTGTCAGGCTCTGCCTAGC
CAGGATGAAGGCCCTAGCAAGGCCTTCGTGAATTGCGACGAGAACTCCCGGCTGGTGTCTCTGACCCTGA
ATCTGGTCACAAGAGCCGATGAAGGCTGGTATTGGTGTGGCGTGAAGCAGGGCCACTTTTATGGCGAGAC
AGCCGCCGTGTACGTGGCCGTGGAAGAAAGAAAAGCCGCCGGAAGCAGGGATGTGTCTCTGGCCAAAGCT
GATGCCGCTCCTGACGAGAAGGTGCTGGATAGCGGCTTCAGAGAGATCGAGAACAAGGCCATTCAGGACC
CCAGACTGTTCGCCGAAGAAAAGGCCGTGGCCGATACCAGAGATCAGGCTGATGGAAGCAGAGCCTCCGT
GGATTCTGGCAGCTCTGAGGAACAAGGCGGCTCCAGTAGA
